Addgene plasmid #43975: pCoofy18
Purpose: (Empty Backbone)
Depositing lab: Sabine Suppmann. Depositing organization: Max Planck Institute of Biochemistry. Publication: A new method to customize protein expression vectors for fast, efficient and background free parallel cloning. Scholz J, Besir H, Strasser C, Suppmann S. BMC Biotechnol. 2013 Feb 14;13(1):12. 10.1186/1472-6750-13-12 PubMed 23410102.
Backbone
  Vector backbone: pET, pCoofy1
  Backbone manufacturer: Novagen
  Backbone size (bp): 5749
  Modifications to backbone: Insertion of Llp-ccdB
  Vector type: Bacterial Expression
  Promoter: T7
  Tag / fusion protein: His10 (N terminal on backbone)
Growth in bacteria
  Bacterial resistance: Kanamycin, 50 μg/mL
  Growth temperature: 37°C
  Growth strain: DB3.1
  Growth instructions: ccdB Survival cells are NOT suitable for the unmodified plasmid containing the ccdB gene. The plasmid is provided in the recommended DB3.1 strain.
  Copy number: Low Copy
Gene/Insert
  Cloning method: Ligation Independent Cloning
  Sequencing primers: 5′ 5' TAATACGACTCACTATAGGG 3'; 3′ 5' GCTAGTTATTGCTCAGCGG 3'
Terms and licenses: Academic/Nonprofit Terms; Industry Terms: Not Available to Industry
Depositor comments: Test each preparation of the plasmid by transforming it into non-resistant cells (ex. DH5a) to ensure negative selection by ccdB kills all the transformed cells as expected. Note that depending on the protein, the 10x His tag can reduce or abolish expression.
How to cite: pCoofy18 was a gift from Sabine Suppmann (Addgene plasmid # 43975 ; http://n2t.net/addgene:43975 ; RRID:Addgene_43975)
