[The description below was written by a language model from this plasmid's Addgene catalogue record and pLannotate feature annotations shown in this document.]
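Description:
pCoofy18 is an empty bacterial expression backbone of 5,749 bp, derived from the Novagen pET series via pCoofy1 and designed for parallel, ligation-independent cloning of open reading frames. It is selected with kanamycin through an aph(3')-Ia KanR gene. Replication relies on a ColE1/pBR322-type origin accompanied by the bom region and the rop gene, consistent with the low copy number recorded for it. An f1 phage origin is also present, and short tetracycline-resistance gene fragments flanking the lacI region appear to be remnants of the pBR322 lineage rather than functional markers.

The expression cassette follows the standard pET layout. A T7 promoter is followed immediately by a lac operator, then the T7 gene 10 ribosome binding site, an N-terminal polyhistidine tag, the cloning region, and a T7 terminator. The plasmid's own lacI gene supplies repressor, so transcription depends on T7 RNA polymerase in the host and is inducible with IPTG. The catalogue describes the tag as His10, although the automated annotation marks only a shorter stretch of histidine codons. It also flags a further His-tag fragment downstream of the cloning site, whose role the record does not explain.

The cloning position is occupied by a ccdB cassette encoding the gyrase-poisoning toxin. Replacing it with an insert relieves toxicity, so ordinary E. coli strains transformed with uncut or unrecombined vector die, giving essentially background-free recovery of recombinants. The unmodified plasmid must therefore be maintained in a ccdB-tolerant strain. The depositor notes that the negative selection should be verified for each preparation. They also caution that the ten-histidine tag can reduce or abolish expression of some proteins.
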