Features (pLannotate 1.2.2; 21 found; start..end, strand, type, name):
     12..467     +  rep_origin     f1 ori (sequence partly withheld): f1 bacteriophage origin of replication; arrow indicates direction of (+) strand synthesis
    494..551     +  promoter       AmpR promoter (fragment): bla
    560..1375    -  CDS            KanR: aminoglycoside phosphotransferase; aph(3')-Ia; confers resistance to kanamycin in bacteria or G418 (Geneticin®) in eukaryotes
   1497..2085    +  rep_origin     ori: high-copy-number ColE1/pMB1/pBR322/pUC origin of replication
   2271..2413    -  misc_feature   bom: basis of mobility region from pBR322
   2515..2706    -  CDS            rop: Rop protein, which maintains plasmids at low copy number; rop
   2723..3103    +  CDS            YPB1_ECOLX: Protein predicted: Swiss-Prot protein existence level 4. From Escherichia coli.
   3175..3466    -  CDS            TcR (fragment): tetracycline efflux protein; tet; confers resistance to tetracycline
   3481..3502    -  protein_bind   CAP binding site: CAP binding activates transcription in the presence of cAMP. E. coli catabolite activator protein
   3515..4597    -  CDS            lacI: lac repressor; lacI; The lac repressor binds to the lac operator to inhibit transcription in E. coli. This inhibition can be relieved by adding lactose or isopropyl-β-D-thiogalactopyranoside (IPTG).
   4598..4675    -  promoter       lacI promoter: lacI
   4683..4962    -  CDS            TcR (fragment): tetracycline efflux protein; tet; confers resistance to tetracycline
   4984..5002    +  promoter       T7 promoter: promoter for bacteriophage T7 RNA polymerase
   5003..5027    +  protein_bind   lac operator: The lac repressor binds to the lac operator to inhibit transcription in E. coli. This inhibition can be relieved by adding lactose or isopropyl-β-D-thiogalactopyranoside (IPTG). lac repressor encoded by lacI
   5042..5064    +  RBS            RBS: efficient ribosome binding site from bacteriophage T7 gene 10 (Olins and Rangwala, 1989)
   5083..5103    +  CDS            7xHis: 6xHis affinity tag
   5178..5209    -  misc_feature   MCS (fragment): pBluescript multiple cloning site
   5271..5573    +  CDS            ccdB: CcdB, a bacterial toxin that poisons DNA gyrase; ccdB; Plasmids containing the ccdB gene cannot be propagated in standard E. coli strains.
   5593..5610    +  CDS            9xHis (fragment): 9xHis affinity tag
   5620..5669    +  CDS            SET1 (fragment): solubility-enhancement tag derived from T7 phage gene 10B
   5677..5724    +  terminator     T7 terminator: transcription terminator for bacteriophage T7 RNA polymerase
>Addgene plasmid #43975 | pCoofy18 | depositor full sequence | sequence record 59477 | pCoofy18 sequence 5749 bps
TGGCGAATGGG
[124 nt withheld, positions 12-135]
C
[91 nt withheld, positions 137-227]
A
[49 nt withheld, positions 229-277]
CCTTTGACGTTGGAGTCCACGTTCTTT
[37 nt withheld, positions 305-341]
ACCCTATCTCGGTCTATTCTTTTGATTTATAAGGGATTTTGCCGATTTCGGCCTATTGGTTAAAAAATGA
GCTGATTTAACAAAAATTTAACGCGAATTTTAACAAAATATTAACGTTTACAATTTCAGGTGGCACTTTT
CGGGGAAATGTGCGCGGAACCCCTATTTGTTTATTTTTCTAAATACATTCAAATATGTATCCGCTCATGA
ATTAATTCTTAGAAAAACTCATCGAGCATCAAATGAAACTGCAATTTATTCATATCAGGATTATCAATAC
CATATTTTTGAAAAAGCCGTTTCTGTAATGAAGGAGAAAACTCACCGAGGCAGTTCCATAGGATGGCAAG
ATCCTGGTATCGGTCTGCGATTCCGACTCGTCCAACATCAATACAACCTATTAATTTCCCCTCGTCAAAA
ATAAGGTTATCAAGTGAGAAATCACCATGAGTGACGACTGAATCCGGTGAGAATGGCAAAAGTTTATGCA
TTTCTTTCCAGACTTGTTCAACAGGCCAGCCATTACGCTCGTCATCAAAATCACTCGCATCAACCAAACC
GTTATTCATTCGTGATTGCGCCTGAGCGAGACGAAATACGCGATCGCTGTTAAAAGGACAATTACAAACA
GGAATCGAATGCAACCGGCGCAGGAACACTGCCAGCGCATCAACAATATTTTCACCTGAATCAGGATATT
CTTCTAATACCTGGAATGCTGTTTTCCCGGGGATCGCAGTGGTGAGTAACCATGCATCATCAGGAGTACG
GATAAAATGCTTGATGGTCGGAAGAGGCATAAATTCCGTCAGCCAGTTTAGTCTGACCATCTCATCTGTA
ACATCATTGGCAACGCTACCTTTGCCATGTTTCAGAAACAACTCTGGCGCATCGGGCTTCCCATACAATC
GATAGATTGTCGCACCTGATTGCCCGACATTATCGCGAGCCCATTTATACCCATATAAATCAGCATCCAT
GTTGGAATTTAATCGCGGCCTAGAGCAAGACGTTTCCCGTTGAATATGGCTCATAACACCCCTTGTATTA
CTGTTTATGTAAGCAGACAGTTTTATTGTTCATGACCAAAATCCCTTAACGTGAGTTTTCGTTCCACTGA
GCGTCAGACCCCGTAGAAAAGATCAAAGGATCTTCTTGAGATCCTTTTTTTCTGCGCGTAATCTGCTGCT
TGCAAACAAAAAAACCACCGCTACCAGCGGTGGTTTGTTTGCCGGATCAAGAGCTACCAACTCTTTTTCC
GAAGGTAACTGGCTTCAGCAGAGCGCAGATACCAAATACTGTCCTTCTAGTGTAGCCGTAGTTAGGCCAC
CACTTCAAGAACTCTGTAGCACCGCCTACATACCTCGCTCTGCTAATCCTGTTACCAGTGGCTGCTGCCA
GTGGCGATAAGTCGTGTCTTACCGGGTTGGACTCAAGACGATAGTTACCGGATAAGGCGCAGCGGTCGGG
CTGAACGGGGGGTTCGTGCACACAGCCCAGCTTGGAGCGAACGACCTACACCGAACTGAGATACCTACAG
CGTGAGCTATGAGAAAGCGCCACGCTTCCCGAAGGGAGAAAGGCGGACAGGTATCCGGTAAGCGGCAGGG
TCGGAACAGGAGAGCGCACGAGGGAGCTTCCAGGGGGAAACGCCTGGTATCTTTATAGTCCTGTCGGGTT
TCGCCACCTCTGACTTGAGCGTCGATTTTTGTGATGCTCGTCAGGGGGGCGGAGCCTATGGAAAAACGCC
AGCAACGCGGCCTTTTTACGGTTCCTGGCCTTTTGCTGGCCTTTTGCTCACATGTTCTTTCCTGCGTTAT
CCCCTGATTCTGTGGATAACCGTATTACCGCCTTTGAGTGAGCTGATACCGCTCGCCGCAGCCGAACGAC
CGAGCGCAGCGAGTCAGTGAGCGAGGAAGCGGAAGAGCGCCTGATGCGGTATTTTCTCCTTACGCATCTG
TGCGGTATTTCACACCGCATATATGGTGCACTCTCAGTACAATCTGCTCTGATGCCGCATAGTTAAGCCA
GTATACACTCCGCTATCGCTACGTGACTGGGTCATGGCTGCGCCCCGACACCCGCCAACACCCGCTGACG
CGCCCTGACGGGCTTGTCTGCTCCCGGCATCCGCTTACAGACAAGCTGTGACCGTCTCCGGGAGCTGCAT
GTGTCAGAGGTTTTCACCGTCATCACCGAAACGCGCGAGGCAGCTGCGGTAAAGCTCATCAGCGTGGTCG
TGAAGCGATTCACAGATGTCTGCCTGTTCATCCGCGTCCAGCTCGTTGAGTTTCTCCAGAAGCGTTAATG
TCTGGCTTCTGATAAAGCGGGCCATGTTAAGGGCGGTTTTTTCCTGTTTGGTCACTGATGCCTCCGTGTA
AGGGGGATTTCTGTTCATGGGGGTAATGATACCGATGAAACGAGAGAGGATGCTCACGATACGGGTTACT
GATGATGAACATGCCCGGTTACTGGAACGTTGTGAGGGTAAACAACTGGCGGTATGGATGCGGCGGGACC
AGAGAAAAATCACTCAGGGTCAATGCCAGCGCTTCGTTAATACAGATGTAGGTGTTCCACAGGGTAGCCA
GCAGCATCCTGCGATGCAGATCCGGAACATAATGGTGCAGGGCGCTGACTTCCGCGTTTCCAGACTTTAC
GAAACACGGAAACCGAAGACCATTCATGTTGTTGCTCAGGTCGCAGACGTTTTGCAGCAGCAGTCGCTTC
ACGTTCGCTCGCGTATCGGTGATTCATTCTGCTAACCAGTAAGGCAACCCCGCCAGCCTAGCCGGGTCCT
CAACGACAGGAGCACGATCATGCGCACCCGTGGGGCCGCCATGCCGGCGATAATGGCCTGCTTCTCGCCG
AAACGTTTGGTGGCGGGACCAGTGACGAAGGCTTGAGCGAGGGCGTGCAAGATTCCGAATACCGCAAGCG
ACAGGCCGATCATCGTCGCGCTCCAGCGAAAGCGGTCCTCGCCGAAAATGACCCAGAGCGCTGCCGGCAC
CTGTCCTACGAGTTGCATGATAAAGAAGACAGTCATAAGTGCGGCGACGATAGTCATGCCCCGCGCCCAC
CGGAAGGAGCTGACTGGGTTGAAGGCTCTCAAGGGCATCGGTCGAGATCCCGGTGCCTAATGAGTGAGCT
AACTTACATTAATTGCGTTGCGCTCACTGCCCGCTTTCCAGTCGGGAAACCTGTCGTGCCAGCTGCATTA
ATGAATCGGCCAACGCGCGGGGAGAGGCGGTTTGCGTATTGGGCGCCAGGGTGGTTTTTCTTTTCACCAG
TGAGACGGGCAACAGCTGATTGCCCTTCACCGCCTGGCCCTGAGAGAGTTGCAGCAAGCGGTCCACGCTG
GTTTGCCCCAGCAGGCGAAAATCCTGTTTGATGGTGGTTAACGGCGGGATATAACATGAGCTGTCTTCGG
TATCGTCGTATCCCACTACCGAGATATCCGCACCAACGCGCAGCCCGGACTCGGTAATGGCGCGCATTGC
GCCCAGCGCCATCTGATCGTTGGCAACCAGCATCGCAGTGGGAACGATGCCCTCATTCAGCATTTGCATG
GTTTGTTGAAAACCGGACATGGCACTCCAGTCGCCTTCCCGTTCCGCTATCGGCTGAATTTGATTGCGAG
TGAGATATTTATGCCAGCCAGCCAGACGCAGACGCGCCGAGACAGAACTTAATGGGCCCGCTAACAGCGC
GATTTGCTGGTGACCCAATGCGACCAGATGCTCCACGCCCAGTCGCGTACCGTCTTCATGGGAGAAAATA
ATACTGTTGATGGGTGTCTGGTCAGAGACATCAAGAAATAACGCCGGAACATTAGTGCAGGCAGCTTCCA
CAGCAATGGCATCCTGGTCATCCAGCGGATAGTTAATGATCAGCCCACTGACGCGTTGCGCGAGAAGATT
GTGCACCGCCGCTTTACAGGCTTCGACGCCGCTTCGTTCTACCATCGACACCACCACGCTGGCACCCAGT
TGATCGGCGCGAGATTTAATCGCCGCGACAATTTGCGACGGCGCGTGCAGGGCCAGACTGGAGGTGGCAA
CGCCAATCAGCAACGACTGTTTGCCCGCCAGTTGTTGTGCCACGCGGTTGGGAATGTAATTCAGCTCCGC
CATCGCCGCTTCCACTTTTTCCCGCGTTTTCGCAGAAACGTGGCTGGCCTGGTTCACCACGCGGGAAACG
GTCTGATAAGAGACACCGGCATACTCTGCGACATCGTATAACGTTACTGGTTTCACATTCACCACCCTGA
ATTGACTCTCTTCCGGGCGCTATCATGCCATACCGCGAAAGGTTTTGCGCCATTCGATGGTGTCCGGGAT
CTCGACGCTCTCCCTTATGCGACTCCTGCATTAGGAAGCAGCCCAGTAGTAGGTTGAGGCCGTTGAGCAC
CGCCGCCGCAAGGAATGGTGCATGCAAGGAGATGGCGCCCAACAGTCCCCCGGCCACGGGGCCTGCCACC
ATACCCACGCCGAAACAAGCGCTCATGAGCCCGAAGTGGCGAGCCCGATCTTCCCCATCGGTGATGTCGG
CGATATAGGCGCCAGCAACCGCACCTGTGGCGCCGGTGATGCCGGCCACGATGCGTCCGGCGTAGAGGAT
CGAGATCTCGATCCCGCGAAATTAATACGACTCACTATAGGGGAATTGTGAGCGGATAACAATTCCCCTC
TAGAAATAATTTTGTTTAACTTTAAGAAGGAGATATACCATGAAACATCATCATCATCATCACCATCACC
ATCACTCCGCGGGTCTGGAAGTTCTGTTCCAGGGGCCCATGGACTAATGAGGTACCGGATCCGAATTCGA
GCTCCGTCGACAAGCTTGATATCGAATTCCTGCAGCCCAAACTGCAGTTGACAACATAAAAACTTTGTGT
TATACTTGTAACGTAAGGAGGTAATGATTCAGTTTAAGGTTTACACCTATAAAAGAGAGAGCCGTTATCG
TCTGTTTGTGGATGTACAGAGTGATATTATTGACACGCCCGGGCGACGGATGGTGATCCCCCTGGCCAGT
GCACGTCTGCTGTCAGATAAAGTCTCCCGTGAACTTTACCCGGTGGTGCATATCGGGGATGAAAGCTGGC
GCATGATGACCACCGATATGGCCAGTGTGCCGGTCTCCGTTATCGGGGAAGAAGTGGCTGATCTCAGCCA
CCGCGAAAATGACATCAAAAACGCCATTAACCTGATGTTCTGGGGAATATAAGCTTGCGGCCGCACTCGA
GCACCACCACCACCACCACTGAGATCCGGCTGCTAACAAAGCCCGAAAGGAAGCTGAGTTGGCTGCTGCC
ACCGCTGAGCAATAACTAGCATAACCCCTTGGGGCCTCTAAACGGGTCTTGAGGGGTTTTTTGCTGAAAG
GAGGAACTATATCCGGAT
