>Addgene plasmid #43975 | pCoofy18 | addgene partial sequence | sequence record 62728 | pBRrevBam 5'-GGTGATGTCGGCGATATAGG-3'
GCCGGCCACGATGCGTCCGGCGTAGAGGATCGAGATCTCGATCCCGCGAAATTAATACGACTCACTATAG
GGGAATTGTGAGCGGATAACAATTCCCCTCTAGAAATAATTTTGTTTAACTTTAAGAAGGAGATATACCA
TGAAACATCATCATCATCATCACCATCACCATCACTCCGCGGGTCTGGAAGTTCTGTTCCAGGGGCCCAT
GGACTAATGAGGTACCGGATCCGAATTCGAGCTCCGTCGACAAGCTTGATATCGAATTCCTGCAGCCCAA
ACTGCAGTTGACAACATAAAAACTTTGTGTTATACTTGTAACGTAAGGAGGTAATGATTCAGTTTAAGGT
TTACACCTATAAAAGAGAGAGCCGTTATCGTCTGTTTGTGGATGTACAGAGTGATATTATTGACACGCCC
GGGCGACGGATGGTGATCCCCCTGGCCAGTGCACGTCTGCTGTCAGATAAAGTCTCCCGTGAACTTTACC
CGGTGGTGCATATCGGGGATGAAAGCTGGCGCATGATGACCACCGATATGGCCAGTGTGCCGGTCTCCGT
TATCGGGGAAGAAGTGGCTGATCTCAGCCACCGCGAAAATGACATCAAAAACGCCATTAACCTGATGTTC
TGGGGAATATAAGCTTGCGGCCGCACTCGAGCACCACCACCACCACCACTGAGATCCGGCTGCTAACAAA
GCCCGAAAGGAAGCTGAGTTGGCTGCTGCCACCGCTGAGCAATAACTAGCATAACCCCTTGGGGCCTCTA
AACGGGTCTTGAGGGGTTTTTTGCTGAAAGGAGGAACTATATCCGGATTGGCGAATGGG
[107 nt withheld, positions 830-936]
